>Addgene plasmid #74905 | pEGFP Abi1 | addgene full sequence | sequence record 374346 | Addgene NGS Result
TAGTTATTAATAGTAATCAATTACGGGGTCATTAGTTCATAGCCCATATATGGAGTTCCGCGTTACATAA
CTTACGGTAAATGGCCCGCCTGGCTGACCGCCCAACGACCCCCGCCCATTGACGTCAATAATGACGTATG
TTCCCATAGTAACGCCAATAGGGACTTTCCATTGACGTCAATGGGTGGAGTATTTACGGTAAACTGCCCA
CTTGGCAGTACATCAAGTGTATCATATGCCAAGTACGCCCCCTATTGACGTCAATGACGGTAAATGGCCC
GCCTGGCATTATGCCCAGTACATGACCTTATGGGACTTTCCTACTTGGCAGTACATCTACGTATTAGTCA
TCGCTATTACCATGGTGATGCGGTTTTGGCAGTACATCAATGGGCGTGGATAGCGGTTTGACTCACGGGG
ATTTCCAAGTCTCCACCCCATTGACGTCAATGGGAGTTTGTTTTGGCACCAAAATCAACGGGACTTTCCA
AAATGTCGTAACAACTCCGCCCCATTGACGCAAATGGGCGGTAGGCGTGTACGGTGGGAGGTCTATATAA
GCAGAGCTGGTTTAGTGAACCGTCAGATCCGCTAGCGCTACCGGTCGCCACCATGGTGAGCAAGGGCGAG
GAGCTGTTCACCGGGGTGGTGCCCATCCTGGTCGAGCTGGACGGCGACGTAAACGGCCACAAGTTCAGCG
TGTCCGGCGAGGGCGAGGGCGATGCCACCTACGGCAAGCTGACCCTGAAGTTCATCTGCACCACCGGCAA
GCTGCCCGTGCCCTGGCCCACCCTCGTGACCACCCTGACCTACGGCGTGCAGTGCTTCAGCCGCTACCCC
GACCACATGAAGCAGCACGACTTCTTCAAGTCCGCCATGCCCGAAGGCTACGTCCAGGAGCGCACCATCT
TCTTCAAGGACGACGGCAACTACAAGACCCGCGCCGAGGTGAAGTTCGAGGGCGACACCCTGGTGAACCG
CATCGAGCTGAAGGGCATCGACTTCAAGGAGGACGGCAACATCCTGGGGCACAAGCTGGAGTACAACTAC
AACAGCCACAACGTCTATATCATGGCCGACAAGCAGAAGAACGGCATCAAGGTGAACTTCAAGATCCGCC
ACAACATCGAGGACGGCAGCGTGCAGCTCGCCGACCACTACCAGCAGAACACCCCCATCGGCGACGGCCC
CGTGCTGCTGCCCGACAACCACTACCTGAGCACCCAGTCCGCCCTGAGCAAAGACCCCAACGAGAAGCGC
GATCACATGGTCCTGCTGGAGTTCGTGACCGCCGCCGGGATCACTCTCGGCATGGACGAGCTGTACAAGT
CCGGACTCAGATCTATGGCAGAGCTGCAGATGTTACTAGAGGAGGAGATCCCGTCTGGCAAGAGGGCGCT
GATCGAGAGTTACCAGAACCTGACTCGGGTGGCAGACTACTGTGAAAACAACTACATACAGGCTACAGAC
AAGAGAAAAGCTTTAGAGGAGACCAAAGCCTATACAACCCAATCTCTAGCTAGTGTTGCTTATCAAATAA
ATGCATTGGCCAACAATGTACTCCAGTTGCTGGATATCCAAGCCTCTCAGCTTCGGAGAATGGAGTCTTC
CATCAATCATATCTCACAGACTGTGGATATTCATAAGGAGAAAGTGGCACGAAGAGAGATTGGTATTTTG
ACAACAAATAAGAATACATCAAGAACTCACAAAATAATAGCACCTGCGAATATGGAGCGCCCTGTAAGGT
ATATTCGGAAACCTATCGATTACACAGTTCTGGATGATGTGGGCCATGGTGTCAAGTGGCTAAAAGCCAA
GCATGGAAATAACCAGCCTGCAAGAACTGGCACACTGTCGAGAACAAATCCTCCTACTCAGAAACCGCCA
AGTCCTCCCATGTCAGGCCGGGGAACACTGGGACGGAATACTCCTTATAAAACCCTGGAACCTGTTAAAC
CCCCAACAGTTCCTAATGACTATATGACCAGTCCTGCTAGGCTTGGAAGTCAGCATAGTCCAGGCAGGAC
AGCATCTTTAAATCAGAGACCAAGGACACACAGTGGAAGTAGTGGAGGAAGTGGAAGTCGAGAAAACAGT
GGTAGCAGTAGTATTGGCATTCCCATTGCTGTGCCTACACCTTCGCCACCCACTATTGGACCAGCCCCGG
GCTCAGCTCCTGGTTCCCAGTATGGCACAATGACCAGGCAGATATCTCGACACAACTCTACTACTTCTTC
GACATCTTCTGGTGGATACAGACGAACTCCCTCTGTGACTGCTCAATTTTCTGCTCAGCCTCATGTTAAT
GGAGGTCCACTTTATTCTCAAAATTCAATTTCTATTGCTCCACCCCCTCCCCCTATGCCTCAGTTGACTC
CACAGATACCTCTCACAGGCTTCGTGGCCAGGGTGCAGGAAAACATTGCTGATAGTCCAACTCCACCGCC
ACCACCTCCACCAGATGACATTCCCATGTTTGATGACTCTCCACCTCCCCCACCACCACCACCAGTGGAT
TATGAAGATGAGGAGGCTGCAGTAGTTCAGTATAATGATCCATATGCAGATGGGGATCCTGCTTGGGCCC
CCAAGAATTATATTGAGAAAGTTGTTGCAATATATGATTATACAAAAGACAAGGATGATGAGCTGTCATT
TATGGAGGGTGCAATCATTTATGTTATAAAGAAGAATGATGATGGCTGGTATGAAGGAGTCTGCAATCGA
GTGACTGGTCTGTTCCCTGGGAACTATGTTGAATCAATCATGCACTATACTGATTAAGCGGCCGCTCGAC
GGTACCGCGGGCCCGGGATCCACCGGATCTAGATAACTGATCATAATCAGCCATACCACATTTGTAGAGG
TTTTACTTGCTTTAAAAAACCTCCCACACCTCCCCCTGAACCTGAAACATAAAATGAATGCAATTGTTGT
TGTTAACTTGTTTATTGCAGCTTATAATGGTTACAAATAAAGCAATAGCATCACAAATTTCACAAATAAA
GCATTTTTTTCACTGCATTCTAGTTGTGGTTTGTCCAAACTCATCAATGTATCTTAACGCGTAAATTGTA
AGCGTTAATATTTTGTTAAAATTCGCGTTAAATTTTTGTTAAATCAGCTCATTTTTTAACCAATAGGCCG
AAATCGGCAAAATCCCTTATAAATCAAAAGAATAGACCGAGATAGGGT
[37 nt withheld, positions 3199-3235]
AAAGAACGTGGACTCCAACGTCAAAGG
[49 nt withheld, positions 3263-3311]
T
[91 nt withheld, positions 3313-3403]
G
[124 nt withheld, positions 3405-3528]
CAGGTGGCACTTTTCGGGGAAATGTGCGCGGAACCCCTATTTGTTTATTTTTCTAAATACATTCAAATAT
GTATCCGCTCATGAGACAATAACCCTGATAAATGCTTCAATAATATTGAAAAAGGAAGAGTCCTGAGGCG
GAAAGAACCAGCTGTGGAATGTGTGTCAGTTAGGGTGTGGAAAGTCCCCAGGCTCCCCAGCAGGCAGAAG
TATGCAAAGCATGCATCTCAATTAGTCAGCAACCAGGTGTGGAAAGTCCCCAGGCTCCCCAGCAGGCAGA
AGTATGCAAAGCATGCATCTCAATTAGTCAGCAACCATAGTCCCGCCCCTAACTCCGCCCATCCCGCCCC
TAACTCCGCCCAGTTCCGCCCATTCTCCGCCCCATGGCTGACTAATTTTTTTTATTTATGCAGAGGCCGA
GGCCGCCTCGGCCTCTGAGCTATTCCAGAAGTAGTGAGGAGGCTTTTTTGGAGGCCTAGGCTTTTGCAAA
GATCGATCAAGAGACAGGATGAGGATCGTTTCGCATGATTGAACAAGATGGATTGCACGCAGGTTCTCCG
GCCGCTTGGGTGGAGAGGCTATTCGGCTATGACTGGGCACAACAGACAATCGGCTGCTCTGATGCCGCCG
TGTTCCGGCTGTCAGCGCAGGGGCGCCCGGTTCTTTTTGTCAAGACCGACCTGTCCGGTGCCCTGAATGA
ACTGCAAGACGAGGCAGCGCGGCTATCGTGGCTGGCCACGACGGGCGTTCCTTGCGCAGCTGTGCTCGAC
GTTGTCACTGAAGCGGGAAGGGACTGGCTGCTATTGGGCGAAGTGCCGGGGCAGGATCTCCTGTCATCTC
ACCTTGCTCCTGCCGAGAAAGTATCCATCATGGCTGATGCAATGCGGCGGCTGCATACGCTTGATCCGGC
TACCTGCCCATTCGACCACCAAGCGAAACATCGCATCGAGCGAGCACGTACTCGGATGGAAGCCGGTCTT
GTCGATCAGGATGATCTGGACGAAGAGCATCAGGGGCTCGCGCCAGCCGAACTGTTCGCCAGGCTCAAGG
CGAGCATGCCCGACGGCGAGGATCTCGTCGTGACCCATGGCGATGCCTGCTTGCCGAATATCATGGTGGA
AAATGGCCGCTTTTCTGGATTCATCGACTGTGGCCGGCTGGGTGTGGCGGACCGCTATCAGGACATAGCG
TTGGCTACCCGTGATATTGCTGAAGAGCTTGGCGGCGAATGGGCTGACCGCTTCCTCGTGCTTTACGGTA
TCGCCGCTCCCGATTCGCAGCGCATCGCCTTCTATCGCCTTCTTGACGAGTTCTTCTGAGCGGGACTCTG
GGGTTCGAAATGACCGACCAAGCGACGCCCAACCTGCCATCACGAGATTTCGATTCCACCGCCGCCTTCT
ATGAAAGGTTGGGCTTCGGAATCGTTTTCCGGGACGCCGGCTGGATGATCCTCCAGCGCGGGGATCTCAT
GCTGGAGTTCTTCGCCCACCCTAGGGGGAGGCTAACTGAAACACGGAAGGAGACAATACCGGAAGGAACC
CGCGCTATGACGGCAATAAAAAGACAGAATAAAACGCACGGTGTTGGGTCGTTTGTTCATAAACGCGGGG
TTCGGTCCCAGGGCTGGCACTCTGTCGATACCCCACCGAGACCCCATTGGGGCCAATACGCCCGCGTTTC
TTCCTTTTCCCCACCCCACCCCCCAAGTTCGGGTGAAGGCCCAGGGCTCGCAGCCAACGTCGGGGCGGCA
GGCCCTGCCATAGCCTCAGGTTACTCATATATACTTTAGATTGATTTAAAACTTCATTTTTAATTTAAAA
GGATCTAGGTGAAGATCCTTTTTGATAATCTCATGACCAAAATCCCTTAACGTGAGTTTTCGTTCCACTG
AGCGTCAGACCCCGTAGAAAAGATCAAAGGATCTTCTTGAGATCCTTTTTTTCTGCGCGTAATCTGCTGC
TTGCAAACAAAAAAACCACCGCTACCAGCGGTGGTTTGTTTGCCGGATCAAGAGCTACCAACTCTTTTTC
CGAAGGTAACTGGCTTCAGCAGAGCGCAGATACCAAATACTGTTCTTCTAGTGTAGCCGTAGTTAGGCCA
CCACTTCAAGAACTCTGTAGCACCGCCTACATACCTCGCTCTGCTAATCCTGTTACCAGTGGCTGCTGCC
AGTGGCGATAAGTCGTGTCTTACCGGGTTGGACTCAAGACGATAGTTACCGGATAAGGCGCAGCGGTCGG
GCTGAACGGGGGGTTCGTGCACACAGCCCAGCTTGGAGCGAACGACCTACACCGAACTGAGATACCTACA
GCGTGAGCTATGAGAAAGCGCCACGCTTCCCGAAGGGAGAAAGGCGGACAGGTATCCGGTAAGCGGCAGG
GTCGGAACAGGAGAGCGCACGAGGGAGCTTCCAGGGGGAAACGCCTGGTATCTTTATAGTCCTGTCGGGT
TTCGCCACCTCTGACTTGAGCGTCGATTTTTGTGATGCTCGTCAGGGGGGCGGAGCCTATGGAAAAACGC
CAGCAACGCGGCCTTTTTACGGTTCCTGGCCTTTTGCTGGCCTTTTGCTCACATGTTCTTTCCTGCGTTA
TCCCCTGATTCTGTGGATAACCGTATTACCGCCATGCAT
Features (pLannotate 1.2.2; 15 found; start..end, strand, type, name):
     61..364     +  enhancer       CMV enhancer: human cytomegalovirus immediate early enhancer
    365..568     +  promoter       CMV promoter: human cytomegalovirus (CMV) immediate early promoter
    613..1329    +  CDS            EGFP: EGFP is a basic (constitutively fluorescent) green fluorescent protein published in 1996, derived from Aequorea victoria. It is reported to be a rapidly-maturing weak dimer with moderate acid sensitivity.
   1345..2784    +  CDS            Abi1: ABI1_MOUSE - Also known as Ssh3bp1. Experimental evidence at protein level: Swiss-Prot protein existence level 1. May act in negative regulation of cell growth and transformation by interacting with nonreceptor tyrosine kinases ABL1 and/or ABL2. In vitro, at least isoform 2 and isoform 4 suppress the transforming activity of Abelson murine leukemia virus (v-Abl) after overexpression in fibroblasts. May play a role in regulation EGF- induced Erk pathway activation. Involved in cytoskeletal reorganization and EGFR signaling. Together with EPS8 participates in transduction of signals from Ras to
   2796..2821    +  misc_feature   MCS (fragment): multiple cloning site
   2838..2922    +  CDS            large T antigen (fragment): large T antigen from SV40 (simian virus 40)
   2945..3066    +  polyA_signal   SV40 poly(A) signal: SV40 polyadenylation signal
   3100..3528    -  rep_origin     f1 ori (sequence partly withheld): f1 bacteriophage origin of replication; arrow indicates direction of (+) strand synthesis
   3555..3659    +  promoter       AmpR promoter: bla
   3661..4018    +  promoter       SV40 promoter: SV40 enhancer and early promoter
   4053..4847    +  CDS            NeoR/KanR: aminoglycoside phosphotransferase from Tn5; aph(3')-II (or nptII); confers resistance to neomycin, kanamycin, and G418 (Geneticin®)
   4868..5020    +  CDS            ble (fragment): BLE_KLEPN - Experimental evidence at protein level: Swiss-Prot protein existence level 1. Binding protein with a strong affinity to the bleomycin family of antibiotics. Binds to CL990; an antimitotic-antibiotic compound. From Klebsiella pneumoniae.
   5079..5126    +  polyA_signal   HSV TK poly(A) signal: herpes simplex virus thymidine kinase polyadenylation signal (Cole and Stacy, 1985)
   5217..5233    -  polyA_signal   bGH poly(A) signal (fragment): bovine growth hormone polyadenylation signal
   5455..6043    +  rep_origin     ori: high-copy-number ColE1/pMB1/pBR322/pUC origin of replication
