[The description below was written by a language model from this plasmid's Addgene catalogue record and pLannotate feature annotations shown in this document.]
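Description:
pEGFP Abi1 is a mammalian expression plasmid built on the Clontech pEGFP-C1 backbone and designed to produce Abi1 as a fusion with EGFP at its N terminus. The Abi1 coding sequence, listed as about 1.5 kb, was inserted between the BglII and SalI sites of the multiple cloning site. It therefore lies directly downstream of, and in frame with, the EGFP open reading frame. Transcription of the fusion is driven by the human cytomegalovirus immediate early enhancer and promoter and terminated by the SV40 polyadenylation signal, an arrangement that gives strong constitutive expression in most transfected mammalian cell lines.

The plasmid is propagated in E. coli through a high-copy ColE1/pUC-type origin, and it also carries an f1 phage origin. A single NeoR/KanR (Tn5 aminoglycoside phosphotransferase) cassette serves in both hosts. A bacterial promoter drives it for kanamycin selection in E. coli, while the SV40 early promoter and the HSV TK poly(A) signal support G418 selection of stable mammalian transfectants.

The record contains several inconsistencies. The catalogue describes the insert as human, yet the automated annotation matched it best to the mouse Abi1 protein entry, which may only reflect high conservation between the orthologues. The linked Entrez gene is ABL1, which appears to be a mislabelling, because the name, stated purpose and annotation all indicate Abi1. The sequenced record of 6,157 nt is also slightly shorter than the listed total size of 6,231 bp. The associated work concerns Abi1 in WAVE2 complex signalling, so the construct suits live or fixed-cell localisation of Abi1 and GFP-based pulldown studies of actin-regulatory complexes.
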