Addgene plasmid #74905: pEGFP Abi1
Purpose: Expresses human Abi1 fused to GFP
Depositing lab: Giorgio Scita. Publication: Abi1 is essential for the formation and activation of a WAVE2 signalling complex. Innocenti M, Zucconi A, Disanza A, Frittoli E, Areces LB, Steffen A, Stradal TE, Di Fiore PP, Carlier MF, Scita G. Nat Cell Biol. 2004 Apr;6(4):319-27. Epub 2004 Mar 28. 10.1038/ncb1105 PubMed 15048123.
Backbone
  Vector backbone: pEGFP-C1
  Backbone manufacturer: Clontech
  Backbone size w/o insert (bp): 4731
  Total vector size (bp): 6231
  Vector type: Mammalian Expression
  Selectable markers: Neomycin (select with G418)
Growth in bacteria
  Bacterial resistance: Kanamycin, 50 μg/mL
  Growth temperature: 37°C
  Growth strain: DH5alpha
  Copy number: High Copy
Gene/Insert
  Gene/Insert name: Abi1
  Species: H. sapiens (human)
  Insert size (bp): 1500
  GenBank ID: 25
  Entrez Gene: ABL1 (a.k.a. ABL, BCR-ABL, CHDSKM, JTK7, bcr/abl, c-ABL, c-ABL1, p150, v-abl)
  Tag / fusion protein: EGFP (N terminal on backbone)
  Cloning method: Restriction Enzyme; 5′ cloning site BglII (unknown if destroyed); 3′ cloning site SalI (unknown if destroyed)
  Sequencing primers: 5′ EGFP-C; 3′ SV40pA-R
Terms and licenses: Academic/Nonprofit Terms; Industry Terms: Not Available to Industry
How to cite: pEGFP Abi1 was a gift from Giorgio Scita (Addgene plasmid # 74905 ; http://n2t.net/addgene:74905 ; RRID:Addgene_74905)
