>Addgene plasmid #74905 | pEGFP Abi1 | addgene partial sequence | sequence record 142483 | EGFP-C 5'-CATGGTCCTGCTGGAGTTCGTG-3'
GACGAGCTGTACAAGTCCGGACTCAGATCTATGGCAGAGCTGCAGATGTTACTAGAGGAGGAGATCCCGT
CTGGCAAGAGGGCGCTGATCGAGAGTTACCAGAACCTGACTCGGGTGGCAGACTACTGTGAAAACAACTA
CATACAGGCTACAGACAAGAGAAAAGCTTTAGAGGAGACCAAAGCCTATACAACCCAATCTCTAGCTAGT
GTTGCTTATCAAATAAATGCATTGGCCAACAATGTACTCCAGTTGCTGGATATCCAAGCCTCTCAGCTTC
GGAGAATGGAGTCTTCCATCAATCATATCTCACAGACTGTGGATATTCATAAGGAGAAAGTGGCACGAAG
AGAGATTGGTATTTTGACAACAAATAAGAATACATCAAGAACTCACAAAATAATAGCACCTGCGAATATG
GAGCGCCCTGTAAGGTATATTCGGAAACCTATCGATTACACAGTTCTGGATGATGTGGGCCATGGTGTCA
AGTGGCTAAAAGCCAAGCATGGAAATAACCAGCCTGCAAGAACTGGCACACTGTCGAGAACAAATCCTCC
TACTCAGAAACCGCCAAGTCCTCCCATGTCAGGCCGGGGAACACTGGGACGGAATACTCCTTATAAAACC
CTGGAACCTGTTAAACCCCCAACAGTTCCTAATGACTATATGACCAGTCCTGCTAGGCTTGGAAGTCAGC
ATAGTCCAGGCAGGACAGCATCTTTAAATCAGAGACCAAGGACACACAGTGGAAGTAGTGGAGGAAGTGG
AAGTCGAGAAAACAGTGGTAGCAGTAGTATTGGCATTCCCATTGCTGTGCCTACACCTTCGCCACCCACT
ATTGGACCAGCCCCGGGCTCAGCTCCTGGTTCCCAGTATGGCACAATGACCAG
