>Addgene plasmid #74905 | pEGFP Abi1 | addgene partial sequence | sequence record 142484 | SV40pA-R 5'-GAAATTTGTGATGCTATTGC-3'
ATAACAGTTAACAACAACAATTGCATTCATTTTATGTTTCAGGTTCAGGGGGAGGTGTGGGAGGTTTTTT
AAAGCAAGTAAAACCTCTACAAATGTGGTATGGCTGATTATGATCAGTTATCTAGATCCGGTGGATCCCG
GGCCCGCGGTACCGTCGAGCGGCCGCTTAATCAGTATAGTGCATGATTGATTCAACATAGTTCCCAGGGA
ACAGACCAGTCACTCGATTGCAGACTCCTTCATACCAGCCATCATCATTCTTCTTTATAACATAAATGAT
TGCACCCTCCATAAATGACAGCTCATCATCCTTGTCTTTTGTATAATCATATATTGCAACAACTTTCTCA
ATATAATTCTTGGGGGCCCAAGCAGGATCCCCATCTGCATATGGATCATTATACTGAACTACTGCAGCCT
CCTCATCTTCATAATCCACTGGTGGTGGTGGTGGGGGAGGTGGAGAGTCATCAAACATGGGAATGTCATC
TGGTGGAGGTGGTGGCGGTGGAGTTGGACTATCAGCAATGTTTTCCTGCACCCTGGCCACGAAGCCTGTG
AGAGGTATCTGTGGAGTCAACTGAGGCATAGGGGGAGGGGGTGGAGCAATAGAAATTGAATTTTGAGAAT
AAAGTGGACCTCCATTAACATGAGGCTGAGCAGAAAATTGAGCAGTCACAGAGGGAGTTCGTCTGTATCC
ACCAGAAGATGTCGAAGAAGTAGTAGAGTTGTGTCGAGATATCTGCCTGGTCATTGTGCCATACTGGGAA
CCAGGAGCTGAGCCCGG
